Addgene plasmid #148293: pAc5.1B-lambdaN-HA-DmBancal_1-424_AB
Purpose: Insect Expression of DmBancal_1-424
Depositing lab: Elisa Izaurralde. Depositing organization: Max Planck Institute for Developmental Biology.
Backbone
  Vector backbone: Unknown
  Vector type: Insect Expression
Growth in bacteria
  Bacterial resistance: Ampicillin, 100 μg/mL
  Growth temperature: 37°C
  Growth strain: DH5alpha
  Copy number: Low Copy
Gene/Insert
  Gene/Insert name: DmBancal_1-424
  Species: D. melanogaster (fly)
  Mutation: 13 silent and one non silent T389 to A mutation compared to the sequence of isoform C NCBI:NM_206184.2
  Entrez Gene: HnRNP-K (a.k.a. Dmel_CG13425, BL, CG13425, Dmel\CG13425, Hrb57A, Q18, bl, dhnRNP K, hnRNP K, hnRNP-A1L, l(2)k08305)
  Cloning method: Unknown
Terms and licenses: Academic/Nonprofit Terms; Industry Terms: Not Available to Industry
Depositor comments: Plasmids from this collection were made available to the research community and donated after the lab closed. Please note that the sequence provided by the depositing laboratory may be theoretical/predicted or based on Sanger sequencing results. There may be discrepancies between sequencing results obtained by Addgene and the depositor sequence. If an Addgene verified sequence is not available, please contact before placing your order to request that our lab fully sequence the plasmid.
How to cite: pAc5.1B-lambdaN-HA-DmBancal_1-424_AB was a gift from Elisa Izaurralde (Addgene plasmid # 148293 ; http://n2t.net/addgene:148293 ; RRID:Addgene_148293)
