[The description below was written by a language model from this plasmid's Addgene catalogue record and pLannotate feature annotations shown in this document.]
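Description:
pAc5.1B-lambdaN-HA-DmBancal_1-424_AB is an insect-cell expression plasmid of 6,730 nt. The catalogue lists its backbone as unknown, although the name and features point to a pAc5.1-type vector. It is propagated in E. coli through a ColE1/pUC-family origin and selected with ampicillin via the β-lactamase gene and its own promoter. The repository lists it as low copy even though the annotated origin is of the high-copy class. Short annotated fragments of a tetracycline resistance gene and SV40 large T antigen appear to be non-functional backbone remnants, and a 21-nt minus-strand match to LC3 within the insert region is most likely a spurious annotation.

Expression is driven by the Drosophila actin 5C (Ac5) promoter, a strong constitutive promoter commonly used in fly cell lines, and terminated by an SV40 polyadenylation signal. Immediately downstream of the promoter lies a short fragment of the bacteriophage lambda N protein, the peptide that binds boxB RNA hairpins, followed by a single HA-sized epitope (annotated as a 3xHA fragment). Next comes the insert encoding residues 1–424 of Drosophila melanogaster Bancal, the fly hnRNP K homologue. The record notes 13 silent changes and one non-silent change at T389 (to A) relative to isoform C. A vector-derived V5 tag lies downstream of the insert, but the record does not say whether it is in frame or translated.

The stated purpose is simply insect expression of this Bancal fragment. LambdaN-HA fusions are generally used in tethering assays, where the protein is recruited to a boxB-containing reporter mRNA to test its effect on translation or stability, with HA allowing detection.
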