Features (pLannotate 1.2.2; 11 found; start..end, strand, type, name):
     56..2568    +  promoter       Ac5 promoter: Drosophila melanogaster actin 5C promoter
   2588..2653    +  CDS            N (fragment): REGN_LAMBD - Experimental evidence at protein level: Swiss-Prot protein existence level 1. Plays a role as a transcriptional antitermination factor that allows the virus to initiate its lytic phase. Activates expression of the delayed viral early genes by modifying host RNA polymerase (RNAP) into a form that is resistant to termination signals. This antitermination function requires the host NusA protein which serves to stabilize the interaction between antitermination protein N and host RNA polymerase. From Escherichia phage lambda (Bacteriophage lambda).
   2678..2704    +  CDS            3xHA (fragment): three tandem HA epitope tags
   3116..3136    -  CDS            LC3 (fragment): rat LC3 protein; Map1lc3b; Atg8 family member found on autophagosomes
   4015..4056    +  CDS            V5 tag: epitope tag from simian virus 5
   4156..4290    -  polyA_signal   SV40 poly(A) signal: SV40 polyadenylation signal
   4313..4397    -  CDS            large T antigen (fragment): large T antigen from SV40 (simian virus 40)
   4398..4868    +  CDS            TcR (fragment): tetracycline efflux protein; tet; confers resistance to tetracycline
   4912..5500    -  rep_origin     ori: high-copy-number ColE1/pMB1/pBR322/pUC origin of replication
   5671..6531    -  CDS            AmpR: β-lactamase; bla; confers resistance to ampicillin, carbenicillin, and related antibiotics
   6532..6636    -  promoter       AmpR promoter: bla
>Addgene plasmid #148293 | pAc5.1B-lambdaN-HA-DmBancal_1-424_AB | depositor full sequence | sequence record 290741 | Full Sequence
CTTCAAGGAATTAATTCTATATTCTAAAAACACAAATGATACTTCTAAAAAAAATCATGAATGGCATCAA
CTCTGAATCAAATCTTTGCAGATGCACCTACTTCTCATTTCCACTGTCACATCATTTTTCCAGATCTCGC
TGCCTGTTATGTGGCCCACAAACCAAGACACGTTTTATGGCCATTAAAGCTGGCTGATCGTCGCCAAACA
CCAAATACATATCAATATGTACATTCGAGAAAGAAGCGATCAAAGAAGCGTCTTCGGGCGAGTAGGAGAA
TGCGGAGGAGAAGGAGAACGAGCTGATCTAGTATCTCTCCACAATCCAATGCCAACTGACCAACTGGCCA
TATTCGGAGCAATTTGAAGCCAATTTCCATCGCCTGGCGATCGCTCCATTCTTGGCTATATGTTTTTCAC
CGTTCCCGGGGCCATTTTCAAAGACTCGTCGGTAAGATAAGATTGTGTCACTCGCTGTCTCTCTTCATTT
GTCGAAGAATGCTGAGGAATTTCGCGATGACGTCGGCGAGTATTTTGAAGAATGAGAATAATTTGTATTT
ATACGAAAATCAGTTAGTGGAATTTTCTACAAAAACATGTTATCTATAGATAATTTTGTTGCAAAATATG
TTGACTATGACAAAGATTGTATGTATATACCTTTAATGTATTCTCATTTTCTTATGTATTTATAATGGCA
ATGATGATACTGATGATATTTTAAGATGATGCCAGACCACAGGCTGATTTCTGCGTCTTTTGCCGAACGC
AGTGCATGTGCGGTTGTTGTTTTTTGGAATAGTTTCAATTTTCGGACTGTCCGCTTTGATTTCAGTTTCT
TGGCTTATTCAAAAAGCAAAGTAAAGCCAAAAAAGCGAGATGGCAATACCAAATGCGGCAAAACGGTAGT
GGAAGGAAAGGGGTGCGGGGCAGCGGAAGGAAGGGTGGGGCGGGGCGTGGCGGGGTCTGTGGCTGGGCGC
GACGTCACCGACGTTGGAGCCACTCCTTTGACCATGTGTGCGTGTGTGTATTATTCGTGTCTCGCCACTC
GCCGGTTGTTTTTTTCTTTTTATCTCGCTCTCTCTAGCGCCATCTCGTACGCATGCTCAACGCACCGCAT
GTTGCCGTGTCCTTTATGCGTCATTTTGGCTCGAAATAGGCAATTATTTAAACAAAGATTAGTCAACGAA
AACGCTAAAATAAATAAGTCTACAATATGGTTACTTATTGCCATGTGTGTGCAGCCAACGATAGCAACAA
AAGCAACAACACAGTGGCTTTCCCTCTTTCACTTTTTGTTTGCAAGCGCGTGCGAGCAAGACGGCACGAC
CGGCAAACGCAATTACGCTGACAAAGAGCAGACGAAGTTTTGGCCGAAAAACATCAAGGCGCCTGATACG
AATGCATTTGCAATAACAATTGCGATATTTAATATTGTTTATGAAGCTGTTTGACTTCAAAACACACAAA
AAAAAAAATAAAACAAATTATTTGAAAGAGAATTAGGAATCGGACAGCTTATCGTTACGGGCTAACAGCA
CACCGAGACGAAATAGCTTACCTGACGTCACAGCCTCTGGAAGAACTGCCGCCAAGCAGAGAGAGAGAGA
AAAAGAGGGAGAGCAGCTTAGACCGCATGTGCTTGTGTGTGAGGCGTCTCTCTCTTCGTCTCCTGTTTGC
GCAAACGCATAGACTGCACTGAGAAAATCGATTACCTATTTTTTATGAATGAATATTTGCACTATTACTA
TTCAAAACTATTAAGATAGCAATCACATTCAATAGCCAAATACTATACCACCTGAGCGATGCAACGAAAT
GATCAATTTGAGCAAAAATGCTGCATATTTAGGACGGCATCATTATAGAAATGCTTCTTGCTGTGTACTT
TTCTCTCGTCTGGCAGCTGTTTCGCCGTTATTGTTAAAACCGGCTTAAGTTAGGTGTGTTTTCTACGACT
AGTGATGCCCCTACTAGAAGATGTGTGTTGCACAAATGTCCCTGAATAACCAATTTGAAGTGCAGATAGC
AGTAAACGTAAGCTAATATGAATATTATTTAACTGTAATGTTTTAATATCGCTGGACATTACTAATAAAC
CCACTATAAACACATGTACATATGTATGTTTTGGCATACAATGAGTAGTTGGGGAAAAAATGTGTAAAAG
CACCGTGACCATCACAGCATAAAGATAACCAGCTGAAGTATCGAATATGAGTAACCCCCAAATTGAATCA
CATGCCGCAACTGATAGGACCCATGGAAGTACACTCTTCATGGCGATATACAAGACACACACAAGCACGA
ACACCCAGTTGCGGAGGAAATTCTCCGTAAATGAAAACCCAATCGGCGAACAATTCATACCCATATATGG
TAAAAGTTTTGAACGCGACTTGAGAGCGGAGAGCATTGCGGCTGATAAGGTTTTAGCGCTAAGCGGGCTT
TATAAAACGGGCTGCGGGACCAGTTTTCATATCACTACCGTTTGAGTTCTTGTGCTGTGTGGATACTCCT
CCCGACACAAAGCCGCTCCATCAGCCAGCAGTCGTCTAATCCAGAGACCCCGGATCGGGGTACCAACATG
GACGCACAAACACGACGACGTGAGCGTCGCGCTGAGAAACAAGCTCAATGGAAAGCTGCAAACGGTGGAT
CTCCTCCACATATGGCTTACCCATACGATGTTCCAGATTACGCTCCTCCAAGCTTGATCATGACAAAGAG
ACTGAGAATGAAGCGTGAAATGAACGATGAAGGGGAGGGACCACAGGACCAGAAGCGCAATCGCCGCAAC
GAGGAGACCGTTCGCATCCTGATTCCGAGCAGTATTGCTGGGGCTGTCATTGGCAAAGGAGGACAGCACA
TTCAGAAGATGAGGACTCAGTATAAAGCCACTGTGTCTGTCGACGATTCCCAAGGCCCCGAACGAACCAT
CCAAATATCGGCGGATATAGAGTCCACATTGGAGATTATCACCGAAATGCTGAAATACTTTGAGGAACGC
GACGAGGACTTTGATGTGCGTCTACTTATACACCAGAGCTTGGCCGGCTGTGTCATTGGCAAAGGTGGAC
AAAAGATCAAGGAGATCCGCGATCGCATCGGCTGCCGCTTTTTGAAGGTCTTCTCGAATGTGGCACCACA
GAGCACAGATCGAGTGGTGCAGACCGTGGGCAAGCAGAGCCAGGTCATCGAAGCGGTGCGTGAGGTGATC
ACACTTACACGGGACACTCCCATCAAGGGGGCGATACATAACTATGATCCCATGAACTTTGACCGCGTAT
ATGCCGATGAGTACGGTGGCTATGGCACTGGAAGTGGCAGTACCCGTCCAAGTCAGCGGGGAAACAATCG
TAACGGAGGAGGCGCTGGAGGTGTTGCCGGCGGCGCAGCCGGTGGCAATGGTGGAGGATTCAATGCTGGC
GGTGCACGCGGCAATGCTGGCGGACGTGGCGGAGCTGATCGCTTCGGCGGCGCCGCTGGTGGAGCTGTGG
CCGGTGCTGGAATGGGACAGCGCGACAATCCGTTCATTAATCCGTGGGCAAATGGCGGTGGCGGTGATGT
AGATGGTTTTGGCAACAACGCTGGTGGTGCTGGTGGATTTGCCGGTAACAGCTTTGGCGGTGGCGCCGGT
GGACCATTCGGAGGTGGTAGCTTTGGCAACAACGGTTTTGGAGGTGGACCCAGCGACTTTGGCGGAAATT
CCGGAAACTTTGGACAGGCCCAGGGCACTAACAGTCTGCCAAGCCTTGGTAGCTTTAGCCAGAACCAGGG
TGGCACTAGCAGCCTGCCCAGCTTGGGCAGCTTTGGTCAGAATCCAGGTGGACCCGGTGGATTGGGTAAC
GGACTGAGTGGCGGTGCTAATGGTGGCGTTGGAGCCCTGGGTGGTGCTAATGGAGCCGGTGGCTTTAATG
CTGTCGGTGGAGCTAACGGTGGGCCGAATGGCAGCCCAAATGCCGCGACAAATGTGCCTCAGGGTCATGA
ATTCTAGAGGGCCCGCGGTTCGAAGGTAAGCCTATCCCTAACCCTCTCCTCGGTCTCGATTCTACGCGTA
CCGGTCATCATCACCATCACCATTGAGTTTAAACCCGCTGATCAGCCTCGACTGTGCCTTCTAAGGCCTG
AGCTCGCTGATCAGCCTCGATCGAGGATCCAGACATGATAAGATACATTGATGAGTTTGGACAAACCACA
ACTAGAATGCAGTGAAAAAAATGCTTTATTTGTGAAATTTGTGATGCTATTGCTTTATTTGTAACCATTA
TAAGCTGCAATAAACAAGTTAACAACAACAATTGCATTCATTTTATGTTTCAGGTTCAGGGGGAGGTGTG
GGAGGTTTTTTAAAGCAAGTAAAACCTCTACAAATGTGGTATGGCTGATTATGATCAGTCGACCGATGCC
CTTGAGAGCCTTCAACCCAGTCAGCTCCTTCCGGTGGGCGCGGGGCATGACTATCGTCGCCGCACTTATG
ACTGTCTTCTTTATCATGCAACTCGTAGGACAGGTGCCGGCAGCGCTCTGGGTCATTTTCGGCGAGGACC
GCTTTCGCTGGAGCGCGACGATGATCGGCCTGTCGCTTGCGGTATTCGGAATCTTGCACGCCCTCGCTCA
AGCCTTCGTCACTGGTCCCGCCACCAAACGTTTCGGCGAGAAGCAGGCCATTATCGCCGGCATGGCGGCC
GACGCGCTGGGCTACGTCTTGCTGGCGTTCGCGACGCGAGGCTGGATGGCCTTCCCCATTATGATTCTTC
TCGCTTCCGGCGGCATCGGGATGCCCGCGTTGCAGGCCATGCTGTCCAGGCAGGTAGATGACGACCATCA
GGGACAGCTTCAAGGATCGCTCGCGGCTCTTACCAGCCAGCAAAAGGCCAGGAACCGTAAAAAGGCCGCG
TTGCTGGCGTTTTTCCATAGGCTCCGCCCCCCTGACGAGCATCACAAAAATCGACGCTCAAGTCAGAGGT
GGCGAAACCCGACAGGACTATAAAGATACCAGGCGTTTCCCCCTGGAAGCTCCCTCGTGCGCTCTCCTGT
TCCGACCCTGCCGCTTACCGGATACCTGTCCGCCTTTCTCCCTTCGGGAAGCGTGGCGCTTTCTCAATGC
TCACGCTGTAGGTATCTCAGTTCGGTGTAGGTCGTTCGCTCCAAGCTGGGCTGTGTGCACGAACCCCCCG
TTCAGCCCGACCGCTGCGCCTTATCCGGTAACTATCGTCTTGAGTCCAACCCGGTAAGACACGACTTATC
GCCACTGGCAGCAGCCACTGGTAACAGGATTAGCAGAGCGAGGTATGTAGGCGGTGCTACAGAGTTCTTG
AAGTGGTGGCCTAACTACGGCTACACTAGAAGGACAGTATTTGGTATCTGCGCTCTGCTGAAGCCAGTTA
CCTTCGGAAAAAGAGTTGGTAGCTCTTGATCCGGCAAACAAACCACCGCTGGTAGCGGTGGTTTTTTTGT
TTGCAAGCAGCAGATTACGCGCAGAAAAAAAGGATCTCAAGAAGATCCTTTGATCTTTTCTACGGGGTCT
GACGCTCAGTGGAACGAAAACTCACGTTAAGGGATTTTGGTCATGAGATTATCAAAAAGGATCTTCACCT
AGATCCTTTTAAATTAAAAATGAAGTTTTAAATCAATCTAAAGTATATATGAGTAAACTTGGTCTGACAG
TTACCAATGCTTAATCAGTGAGGCACCTATCTCAGCGATCTGTCTATTTCGTTCATCCATAGTTGCCTGA
CTCCCCGTCGTGTAGATAACTACGATACGGGAGGGCTTACCATCTGGCCCCAGTGCTGCAATGATACCGC
GAGACCCACGCTCACCGGCTCCAGATTTATCAGCAATAAACCAGCCAGCCGGAAGGGCCGAGCGCAGAAG
TGGTCCTGCAACTTTATCCGCCTCCATCCAGTCTATTAATTGTTGCCGGGAAGCTAGAGTAAGTAGTTCG
CCAGTTAATAGTTTGCGCAACGTTGTTGCCATTGCTGCAGGCATCGTGGTGTCACGCTCGTCGTTTGGTA
TGGCTTCATTCAGCTCCGGTTCCCAACGATCAAGGCGAGTTACATGATCCCCCATGTTGTGCAAAAAAGC
GGTTAGCTCCTTCGGTCCTCCGATCGTTGTCAGAAGTAAGTTGGCCGCAGTGTTATCACTCATGGTTATG
GCAGCACTGCATAATTCTCTTACTGTCATGCCATCCGTAAGATGCTTTTCTGTGACTGGTGAGTACTCAA
CCAAGTCATTCTGAGAATAGTGTATGCGGCGACCGAGTTGCTCTTGCCCGGCGTCAACACGGGATAATAC
CGCGCCACATAGCAGAACTTTAAAAGTGCTCATCATTGGAAAACGTTCTTCGGGGCGAAAACTCTCAAGG
ATCTTACCGCTGTTGAGATCCAGTTCGATGTAACCCACTCGTGCACCCAACTGATCTTCAGCATCTTTTA
CTTTCACCAGCGTTTCTGGGTGAGCAAAAACAGGAAGGCAAAATGCCGCAAAAAAGGGAATAAGGGCGAC
ACGGAAATGTTGAATACTCATACTCTTCCTTTTTCAATATTATTGAAGCATTTATCAGGGTTATTGTCTC
ATGAGCGGATACATATTTGAATGTATTTAGAAAAATAAACAAATAGGGGTTCCGCGCACATTTCCCCGAA
AAGTGCCACCTGACGTCTAAGAAACCATTATTATCATGACATTAACCTATAAAAATAGGCGTATCACGAG
GCCCTTTCGT
